>Addgene plasmid #194284 | U6-NT sgRNA; EF1a-dCas9-KRAB-GFP | addgene full sequence | sequence record 381910 | Addgene NGS Result
GACATTGATTATTGACTAGTTATTAATAGTAATCAATTACGGGGTCATTAGTTCATAGCCCATATATGGA
GTTCCGCGTTACATAACTTACGGTAAATGGCCCGCCTGGCTGACCGCCCAACGACCCCCGCCCATTGACG
TCAATAATGACGTATGTTCCCATAGTAACGCCAATAGGGACTTTCCATTGACGTCAATGGGTGGAGTATT
TACGGTAAACTGCCCACTTGGCAGTACATCAAGTGTATCATATGCCAAGTACGCCCCCTATTGACGTCAA
TGACGGTAAATGGCCCGCCTGGCATTATGCCCAGTACATGACCTTATGGGACTTTCCTACTTGGCAGTAC
ATCTACGTATTAGTCATCGCTATTACCATGGTGATGCGGTTTTGGCAGTACATCAATGGGCGTGGATAGC
GGTTTGACTCACGGGGATTTCCAAGTCTCCACCCCATTGACGTCAATGGGAGTTTGTTTTGGCACCAAAA
TCAACGGGACTTTCCAAAATGTCGTAACAACTCCGCCCCATTGACGCAAATGGGCGGTAGGCGTGTACGG
TGGGAGGTCTATATAAGCAGCGCGTTTTGCCTGTACTGGGTCTCTCTGGTTAGACCAGATCTGAGCCTGG
GAGCTCTCTGGCTAACTAGGGAACCCACTGCTTAAGCCTCAATAAAGCTTGCCTTGAGTGCTTCAAGTAG
TGTGTGCCCGTCTGTTGTGTGACTCTGGTAACTAGAGATCCCTCAGACCCTTTTAGTCAGTGTGGAAAAT
CTCTAGCAGTGGCGCCCGAACAGGGACTTGAAAGCGAAAGGGAAACCAGAGGAGCTCTCTCGACGCAGGA
CTCGGCTTGCTGAAGCGCGCACGGCAAGAGGCGAGGGGCGGCGACTGGTGAGTACGCCAAAAATTTTGAC
TAGCGGAGGCTAGAAGGAGAGAGATGGGTGCGAGAGCGTCAGTATTAAGCGGGGGAGAATTAGATCGCGA
TGGGAAAAAATTCGGTTAAGGCCAGGGGGAAAGAAAAAATATAAATTAAAACATATAGTATGGGCAAGCA
GGGAGCTAGAACGATTCGCAGTTAATCCTGGCCTGTTAGAAACATCAGAAGGCTGTAGACAAATACTGGG
ACAGCTACAACCATCCCTTCAGACAGGATCAGAAGAACTTAGATCATTATATAATACAGTAGCAACCCTC
TATTGTGTGCATCAAAGGATAGAGATAAAAGACACCAAGGAAGCTTTAGACAAGATAGAGGAAGAGCAAA
ACAAAAGTAAGACCACCGCACAGCAAGCGGCCGCTGATCTTCAGACCTGGAGGAGGAGATATGAGGGACA
ATTGGAGAAGTGAATTATATAAATATAAAGTAGTAAAAATTGAACCATTAGGAGTAGCACCCACCAAGGC
AAAGAGAAGAGTGGTGCAGAGAGAAAAAAGAGCAGTGGGAATAGGAGCTTTGTTCCTTGGGTTCTTGGGA
GCAGCAGGAAGCACTATGGGCGCAGCGTCAATGACGCTGACGGTACAGGCCAGACAATTATTGTCTGGTA
TAGTGCAGCAGCAGAACAATTTGCTGAGGGCTATTGAGGCGCAACAGCATCTGTTGCAACTCACAGTCTG
GGGCATCAAGCAGCTCCAGGCAAGAATCCTGGCTGTGGAAAGATACCTAAAGGATCAACAGCTCCTGGGG
ATTTGGGGTTGCTCTGGAAAACTCATTTGCACCACTGCTGTGCCTTGGAATGCTAGTTGGAGTAATAAAT
CTCTGGAACAGATTTGGAATCACACGACCTGGATGGAGTGGGACAGAGAAATTAACAATTACACAAGCTT
AATACACTCCTTAATTGAAGAATCGCAAAACCAGCAAGAAAAGAATGAACAAGAATTATTGGAATTAGAT
AAATGGGCAAGTTTGTGGAATTGGTTTAACATAACAAATTGGCTGTGGTATATAAAATTATTCATAATGA
TAGTAGGAGGCTTGGTAGGTTTAAGAATAGTTTTTGCTGTACTTTCTATAGTGAATAGAGTTAGGCAGGG
ATATTCACCATTATCGTTTCAGACCCACCTCCCAACCCCGAGGGGACCCGACAGGCCCGAAGGAATAGAA
GAAGAAGGTGGAGAGAGAGACAGAGACAGATCCATTCGATTAGTGAACGGATCGGCACTGCGTGCGCCAA
TTCTGCAGACAAATGGCAGTATTCATCCACAATTTTAAAAGAAAAGGGGGGATTGGGGGGTACAGTGCAG
GGGAAAGAATAGTAGACATAATAGCAACAGACATACAAACTAAAGAATTACAAAAACAAATTACAAAAAT
TCAAAATTTTCGGGTTTATTACAGGGACAGCAGAGATCCAGTTTGGTTAATTAGAGGGCCTATTTCCCAT
GATTCCTTCATATTTGCATATACGATACAAGGCTGTTAGAGAGATAATTGGAATTAATTTGACTGTAAAC
ACAAAGATATTAGTACAAAATACGTGACGTAGAAAGTAATAATTTCTTGGGTAGTTTGCAGTTTTAAAAT
TATGTTTTAAAATGGACTATCATATGCTTACCGTAACTTGAAAGTATTTCGATTTCTTGGCTTTATATAT
CTTGTGGAAAGGACGGCGAGGTATTCGGCTCCGCGGTTTTAGAGCTAGAAATAGCAAGTTAAAATAAGGC
TAGTCCGTTATCAACTTGAAAAAGTGGCACCGAGTCGGTGCTTTTTTGTTTTTTAATTAATTAACCCGTG
TCGGCTCCAGATCTGGCTCCGGTGCCCGTCAGTGGGCAGAGCGCACATCGCCCACAGTCCCCGAGAAGTT
GGGGGGAGGGGTCGGCAATTGAACCGGTGCCTAGAGAAGGTGGCGCGGGGTAAACTGGGAAAGTGATGTC
GTGTACTGGCTCCGCCTTTTTCCCGAGGGTGGGGGAGAACCGTATATAAGTGCAGTAGTCGCCGTGAACG
TTCTTTTTCGCAACGGGTTTGCCGCCAGAACACAGGTAAGTGCCGTGTGTGGTTCCCGCGGGCCTGGCCT
CTTTACGGGTTATGGCCCTTGCGTGCCTTGAATTACTTCCACCTGGCTGCAGTACGTGATTCTTGATCCC
GAGCTTCGGGTTGGAAGTGGGTGGGAGAGTTCGAGGCCTTGCGCTTAAGGAGCCCCTTCGCCTCGTGCTT
GAGTTGAGGCCTGGCCTGGGCGCTGGGGCCGCCGCGTGCGAATCTGGTGGCACCTTCGCGCCTGTCTCGC
TGCTTTCGATAAGTCTCTAGCCATTTAAAATTTTTGATGACCTGCTGCGACGCTTTTTTTCTGGCAAGAT
AGTCTTGTAAATGCGGGCCAAGATCTGCACACTGGTATTTCGGTTTTTGGGGCCGCGGGCGGCGACGGGG
CCCGTGCGTCCCAGCGCACATGTTCGGCGAGGCGGGGCCTGCGAGCGCGGCCACCGAGAATCGGACGGGG
GTAGTCTCAAGCTGGCCGGCCTGCTCTGGTGCCTGGTCTCGCGCCGCCGTGTATCGCCCCGCCCTGGGCG
GCAAGGCTGGCCCGGTCGGCACCAGTTGCGTGAGCGGAAAGATGGCCGCTTCCCGGCCCTGCTGCAGGGA
GCTCAAAATGGAGGACGCGGCGCTCGGGAGAGCGGGCGGGTGAGTCACCCACACAAAGGAAAAGGGCCTT
TCCGTCCTCAGCCGTCGCTTCATGTGACTCCACGGAGTACCGGGCGCCGTCCAGGCACCTCGATTAGTTC
TCGAGCTTTTGGAGTACGTCGTCTTTAGGTTGGGGGGAGGGGTTTTATGCGATGGAGTTTCCCCACACTG
AGTGGGTGGAGACTGAAGTTAGGCCAGCTTGGCACTTGATGTAATTCTCCTTGGAATTTGCCCTTTTTGA
GTTTGGATCTTGGTTCATTCTCAAGCCTCAGACAGTGGTTCAAAGTTTTTTTCTTCCATTTCAGGTGTCG
TGAGGAATTAGCTTGGTACTAATACGACTCACTATAGGGAGACCCAAGCTGCGTACGTGGGCTGCAGGTC
GACTCTAGAGCCACCATGGACTACAAAGACCATGACGGTGATTATAAAGATCATGACATCGATTACAAGG
ATGACGATGACAAGATGGCCCCCAAGAAGAAGAGGAAGGTGGGCCGCGGAATGGACAAGAAGTACTCCAT
TGGGCTCGCCATCGGCACAAACAGCGTCGGCTGGGCCGTCATTACGGACGAGTACAAGGTGCCGAGCAAA
AAATTCAAAGTTCTGGGCAATACCGATCGCCACAGCATAAAGAAGAACCTCATTGGCGCCCTCCTGTTCG
ACTCCGGGGAAACCGCCGAAGCCACGCGGCTCAAAAGAACAGCACGGCGCAGATATACCCGCAGAAAGAA
TCGGATCTGCTACCTGCAGGAGATCTTTAGTAATGAGATGGCTAAGGTGGATGACTCTTTCTTCCATAGG
CTGGAGGAGTCCTTTTTGGTGGAGGAGGATAAAAAGCACGAGCGCCACCCAATCTTTGGCAATATCGTGG
ACGAGGTGGCGTACCATGAAAAGTACCCAACCATATATCATCTGAGGAAGAAGCTTGTAGACAGTACTGA
TAAGGCTGACTTGCGGTTGATCTATCTCGCGCTGGCGCATATGATCAAATTTCGGGGACACTTCCTCATC
GAGGGGGACCTGAACCCAGACAACAGCGATGTCGACAAACTCTTTATCCAACTGGTTCAGACTTACAATC
AGCTTTTCGAAGAGAACCCGATCAACGCATCCGGAGTTGACGCCAAAGCAATCCTGAGCGCTAGGCTGTC
CAAATCCCGGCGGCTCGAAAACCTCATCGCACAGCTCCCTGGGGAGAAGAAGAACGGCCTGTTTGGTAAT
CTTATCGCCCTGTCACTCGGGCTGACCCCCAACTTTAAATCTAACTTCGACCTGGCCGAAGATGCCAAGC
TTCAACTGAGCAAAGACACCTACGATGATGATCTCGACAATCTGCTGGCCCAGATCGGCGACCAGTACGC
AGACCTTTTTTTGGCGGCAAAGAACCTGTCAGACGCCATTCTGCTGAGTGATATTCTGCGAGTGAACACG
GAGATCACCAAAGCTCCGCTGAGCGCTAGTATGATCAAGCGCTATGATGAGCACCACCAAGACTTGACTT
TGCTGAAGGCCCTTGTCAGACAGCAACTGCCTGAGAAGTACAAGGAAATTTTCTTCGATCAGTCTAAAAA
TGGCTACGCCGGATACATTGACGGCGGAGCAAGCCAGGAGGAATTTTACAAATTTATTAAGCCCATCTTG
GAAAAAATGGACGGCACCGAGGAGCTGCTGGTAAAGCTTAACAGAGAAGATCTGTTGCGCAAACAGCGCA
CTTTCGACAATGGAAGCATCCCCCACCAGATTCACCTGGGCGAACTGCACGCTATCCTCAGGCGGCAAGA
GGATTTCTACCCCTTTTTGAAAGATAACAGGGAAAAGATTGAGAAAATCCTCACATTTCGGATACCCTAC
TATGTAGGCCCCCTCGCCCGGGGAAATTCCAGATTCGCGTGGATGACTCGCAAATCAGAAGAGACCATCA
CTCCCTGGAACTTCGAGGAAGTCGTGGATAAGGGGGCCTCTGCCCAGTCCTTCATCGAAAGGATGACTAA
CTTTGATAAAAATCTGCCTAACGAAAAGGTGCTTCCTAAACACTCTCTGCTGTACGAGTACTTCACAGTT
TATAACGAGCTCACCAAGGTCAAATACGTCACAGAAGGGATGAGAAAGCCAGCATTCCTGTCTGGAGAGC
AGAAGAAAGCTATCGTGGACCTCCTCTTCAAGACGAACCGGAAAGTTACCGTGAAACAGCTCAAAGAAGA
CTATTTCAAAAAGATTGAATGTTTCGACTCTGTTGAAATCAGCGGAGTGGAGGATCGCTTCAACGCATCC
CTGGGAACGTATCACGATCTCCTGAAAATCATTAAAGACAAGGACTTCCTGGACAATGAGGAGAACGAGG
ACATTCTTGAGGACATTGTCCTCACCCTTACGTTGTTTGAAGATAGGGAGATGATTGAAGAACGCTTGAA
AACTTACGCTCATCTCTTCGACGACAAAGTCATGAAACAGCTCAAGAGGCGCCGATATACAGGATGGGGG
CGGCTGTCAAGAAAACTGATCAATGGGATCCGAGACAAGCAGAGTGGAAAGACAATCCTGGATTTTCTTA
AGTCCGATGGATTTGCCAACCGGAACTTCATGCAGTTGATCCATGATGACTCTCTCACCTTTAAGGAGGA
CATCCAGAAAGCACAAGTTTCTGGCCAGGGGGACAGTCTTCACGAGCACATCGCTAATCTTGCAGGTAGC
CCAGCTATCAAAAAGGGAATACTGCAGACCGTTAAGGTCGTGGATGAACTCGTCAAAGTAATGGGAAGGC
ATAAGCCCGAGAATATCGTTATCGAGATGGCCCGAGAGAACCAAACTACCCAGAAGGGACAGAAGAACAG
TAGGGAAAGGATGAAGAGGATTGAAGAGGGTATAAAAGAACTGGGGTCCCAAATCCTTAAGGAACACCCA
GTTGAAAACACCCAGCTTCAGAATGAGAAGCTCTACCTGTACTACCTGCAGAACGGCAGGGACATGTACG
TGGATCAGGAACTGGACATCAATCGGCTCTCCGACTACGACGTGGATGCCATCGTGCCCCAGTCTTTTCT
CAAAGATGATTCTATTGATAATAAAGTGTTGACAAGATCCGATAAAAATAGAGGGAAGAGTGATAACGTC
CCCTCAGAAGAAGTTGTCAAGAAAATGAAAAATTATTGGCGGCAGCTGCTGAACGCCAAACTGATCACAC
AACGGAAGTTCGATAATCTGACTAAGGCTGAACGAGGTGGCCTGTCTGAGTTGGATAAAGCCGGCTTCAT
CAAAAGGCAGCTTGTTGAGACACGCCAGATCACCAAGCACGTGGCCCAAATTCTCGATTCACGCATGAAC
ACCAAGTACGATGAAAATGACAAACTGATTCGAGAGGTGAAAGTTATTACTCTGAAGTCTAAGCTGGTCT
CAGATTTCAGAAAGGACTTTCAGTTTTATAAGGTGAGAGAGATCAACAATTACCACCATGCGCATGATGC
CTACCTGAATGCAGTGGTAGGCACTGCACTTATCAAAAAATATCCCAAGCTTGAATCTGAATTTGTTTAC
GGAGACTATAAAGTGTACGATGTTAGGAAAATGATCGCAAAGTCTGAGCAGGAAATAGGCAAGGCCACCG
CTAAGTACTTCTTTTACAGCAATATTATGAATTTTTTCAAGACCGAGATTACACTGGCCAATGGAGAGAT
TCGGAAGCGACCACTTATCGAAACAAACGGAGAAACAGGAGAAATCGTGTGGGACAAGGGTAGGGATTTC
GCGACAGTCCGGAAGGTCCTGTCCATGCCGCAGGTGAACATCGTTAAAAAGACCGAAGTACAGACCGGAG
GCTTCTCCAAGGAAAGTATCCTCCCGAAAAGGAACAGCGACAAGCTGATCGCACGCAAAAAAGATTGGGA
CCCCAAGAAATACGGCGGATTCGATTCTCCTACAGTCGCTTACAGTGTACTGGTTGTGGCCAAAGTGGAG
AAAGGGAAGTCTAAAAAACTCAAAAGCGTCAAGGAACTGCTGGGCATCACAATCATGGAGCGATCAAGCT
TCGAAAAAAACCCCATCGACTTTCTCGAGGCGAAAGGATATAAAGAGGTCAAAAAAGACCTCATCATTAA
GCTTCCCAAGTACTCTCTCTTTGAGCTTGAAAACGGCCGGAAACGAATGCTCGCTAGTGCGGGCGAGCTG
CAGAAAGGTAACGAGCTGGCACTGCCCTCTAAATACGTTAATTTCTTGTATCTGGCCAGCCACTATGAAA
AGCTCAAAGGGTCTCCCGAAGATAATGAGCAGAAGCAGCTGTTCGTGGAACAACACAAACACTACCTTGA
TGAGATCATCGAGCAAATAAGCGAATTCTCCAAAAGAGTGATCCTCGCCGACGCTAACCTCGATAAGGTG
CTTTCTGCTTACAATAAGCACAGGGATAAGCCCATCAGGGAGCAGGCAGAAAACATTATCCACTTGTTTA
CTCTGACCAACTTGGGCGCGCCTGCAGCCTTCAAGTACTTCGACACCACCATAGACAGAAAGCGGTACAC
CTCTACAAAGGAGGTCCTGGACGCCACACTGATTCATCAGTCAATTACGGGGCTCTATGAAACAAGAATC
GACCTCTCTCAGCTCGGTGGAGACAGCAGGGCTGACCCCAAGAAGAAGAGGAAGGTGGCTAGCGATGCTA
AGTCACTGACTGCCTGGTCCCGGACACTGGTGACCTTCAAGGATGTGTTTGTGGACTTCACCAGGGAGGA
GTGGAAGCTGCTGGACACTGCTCAGCAGATCCTGTACAGAAATGTGATGCTGGAGAACTATAAGAACCTG
GTTTCCTTGGGTTATCAGCTTACTAAGCCAGATGTGATCCTCCGGTTGGAGAAGGGAGAAGAGCCCTGGC
TGGTGGAGAGAGAAATTCACCAAGAGACCCATCCTGATTCAGAGACTGCATTTGAAATCAAATCATCAGT
TCCGAAAAAGAAACGCAAAGTTGCTAGCGAGGGCAGAGGAAGTCTTCTAACATGCGGTGACGTGGAGGAG
AATCCCGGCCCTGGTACCGTGAGCAAGGGCGAGGAGCTGTTCACCGGGGTGGTGCCCATCCTGGTCGAGC
TGGACGGCGACGTAAACGGCCACAAGTTCAGCGTGTCCGGCGAGGGCGAGGGCGATGCCACCTACGGCAA
GCTGACCCTGAAGTTCATCTGCACCACCGGCAAGCTGCCCGTGCCCTGGCCCACCCTCGTGACCACCCTG
ACCTACGGCGTGCAGTGCTTCAGCCGCTACCCCGACCACATGAAGCAGCACGACTTCTTCAAGTCCGCCA
TGCCCGAAGGCTACGTCCAGGAGCGCACCATCTTCTTCAAGGACGACGGCAACTACAAGACCCGCGCCGA
GGTGAAGTTCGAGGGCGACACCCTGGTGAACCGCATCGAGCTGAAGGGCATCGACTTCAAGGAGGACGGC
AACATCCTGGGGCACAAGCTGGAGTACAACTACAACAGCCACAACGTCTATATCATGGCCGACAAGCAGA
AGAACGGCATCAAGGTGAACTTCAAGATCCGCCACAACATCGAGGACGGCAGCGTGCAGCTCGCCGACCA
CTACCAGCAGAACACCCCCATCGGCGACGGCCCCGTGCTGCTGCCCGACAACCACTACCTGAGCACCCAG
TCCGCCCTGAGCAAAGACCCCAACGAGAAGCGCGATCACATGGTCCTGCTGGAGTTCGTGACCGCCGCCG
GGATCACTCTCGGCATGGACGAGCTGTACAAGACCGGTTGATAATAGGAATTCGATATCAAGCTTATCGA
TAATCAACCTCTGGATTACAAAATTTGTGAAAGATTGACTGGTATTCTTAACTATGTTGCTCCTTTTACG
CTATGTGGATACGCTGCTTTAATGCCTTTGTATCATGCTATTGCTTCCCGTATGGCTTTCATTTTCTCCT
CCTTGTATAAATCCTGGTTGCTGTCTCTTTATGAGGAGTTGTGGCCCGTTGTCAGGCAACGTGGCGTGGT
GTGCACTGTGTTTGCTGACGCAACCCCCACTGGTTGGGGCATTGCCACCACCTGTCAGCTCCTTTCCGGG
ACTTTCGCTTTCCCCCTCCCTATTGCCACGGCGGAACTCATCGCCGCCTGCCTTGCCCGCTGCTGGACAG
GGGCTCGGCTGTTGGGCACTGACAATTCCGTGGTGTTGTCGGGGAAATCATCGTCCTTTCCTTGGCTGCT
CGCCTGTGTTGCCACCTGGATTCTGCGCGGGACGTCCTTCTGCTACGTCCCTTCGGCCCTCAATCCAGCG
GACCTTCCTTCCCGCGGCCTGCTGCCGGCTCTGCGGCCTCTTCCGCGTCTTCGCCTTCGCCCTCAGACGA
GTCGGATCTCCCTTTGGGCCGCCTCCCCGCATCGATACCGTCGACCTCGAGACCTAGAAAAACATGGAGC
AATCACAAGTAGCAATACAGCAGCTACCAATGCTGATTGTGCCTGGCTAGAAGCACAAGAGGAGGAGGAG
GTGGGTTTTCCAGTCACACCTCAGGTACCTTTAAGACCAATGACTTACAAGGCAGCTGTAGATCTTAGCC
ACTTTTTAAAAGAAAAGGGGGGACTGGAAGGGCTAATTCACTCCCAACGAAGACAAGATATCCTTGATCT
GTGGATCTACCACACACAAGGCTACTTCCCTGATTGGCAGAACTACACACCAGGGCCAGGGATCAGATAT
CCACTGACCTTTGGATGGTGCTACAAGCTAGTACCAGTTGAGCAAGAGAAGGTAGAAGAAGCCAATGAAG
GAGAGAACACCCGCTTGTTACACCCTGTGAGCCTGCATGGGATGGATGACCCGGAGAGAGAAGTATTAGA
GTGGAGGTTTGACAGCCGCCTAGCATTTCATCACATGGCCCGAGAGCTGCATCCGGACTGTACTGGGTCT
CTCTGGTTAGACCAGATCTGAGCCTGGGAGCTCTCTGGCTAACTAGGGAACCCACTGCTTAAGCCTCAAT
AAAGCTTGCCTTGAGTGCTTCAAGTAGTGTGTGCCCGTCTGTTGTGTGACTCTGGTAACTAGAGATCCCT
CAGACCCTTTTAGTCAGTGTGGAAAATCTCTAGCAGGGCCCGTTTAAACCCGCTGATCAGCCTCGACTGT
GCCTTCTAGTTGCCAGCCATCTGTTGTTTGCCCCTCCCCCGTGCCTTCCTTGACCCTGGAAGGTGCCACT
CCCACTGTCCTTTCCTAATAAAATGAGGAAATTGCATCGCATTGTCTGAGTAGGTGTCATTCTATTCTGG
GGGGTGGGGTGGGGCAGGACAGCAAGGGGGAGGATTGGGAAGACAATAGCAGGCATGCTGGGGATGCGGT
GGGCTCTATGGCTTCTGAGGCGGAAAGAACCAGCTGGGGCTCTAGGGGGTATCCCC
[124 nt withheld, positions 10977-11100]
C
[91 nt withheld, positions 11102-11192]
A
[49 nt withheld, positions 11194-11242]
CCTTTGACGTTGGAGTCCACGTTCTTT
[37 nt withheld, positions 11270-11306]
ACCCTATCTCGGTCTATTCTTTTGATTTATAAGGGATTTTGCCGATTTCGGCCTATTGGTTAAAAAATGA
GCTGATTTAACAAAAATTTAACGCGAATTAATTCTGTGGAATGTGTGTCAGTTAGGGTGTGGAAAGTCCC
CAGGCTCCCCAGCAGGCAGAAGTATGCAAAGCATGCATCTCAATTAGTCAGCAACCAGGTGTGGAAAGTC
CCCAGGCTCCCCAGCAGGCAGAAGTATGCAAAGCATGCATCTCAATTAGTCAGCAACCATAGTCCCGCCC
CTAACTCCGCCCATCCCGCCCCTAACTCCGCCCAGTTCCGCCCATTCTCCGCCCCATGGCTGACTAATTT
TTTTTATTTATGCAGAGGCCGAGGCCGCCTCTGCCTCTGAGCTATTCCAGAAGTAGTGAGGAGGCTTTTT
TGGAGGCCTAGGCTTTTGCAAAAAGCTCCCGGGAGCTTGTATATCCATTTTCGGATCTGATCAGCACGTG
TTGACAATTAATCATCGGCATAGTATATCGGCATAGTATAATACGACAAGGTGAGGAACTAAACCATGGC
CAAGTTGACCAGTGCCGTTCCGGTGCTCACCGCGCGCGACGTCGCCGGAGCGGTCGAGTTCTGGACCGAC
CGGCTCGGGTTCTCCCGGGACTTCGTGGAGGACGACTTCGCCGGTGTGGTCCGGGACGACGTGACCCTGT
TCATCAGCGCGGTCCAGGACCAGGTGGTGCCGGACAACACCCTGGCCTGGGTGTGGGTGCGCGGCCTGGA
CGAGCTGTACGCCGAGTGGTCGGAGGTCGTGTCCACGAACTTCCGGGACGCCTCCGGGCCGGCCATGACC
GAGATCGGCGAGCAGCCGTGGGGGCGGGAGTTCGCCCTGCGCGACCCGGCCGGCAACTGCGTGCACTTCG
TGGCCGAGGAGCAGGACTGACACGTGCTACGAGATTTCGATTCCACCGCCGCCTTCTATGAAAGGTTGGG
CTTCGGAATCGTTTTCCGGGACGCCGGCTGGATGATCCTCCAGCGCGGGGATCTCATGCTGGAGTTCTTC
GCCCACCCCAACTTGTTTATTGCAGCTTATAATGGTTACAAATAAAGCAATAGCATCACAAATTTCACAA
ATAAAGCATTTTTTTCACTGCATTCTAGTTGTGGTTTGTCCAAACTCATCAATGTATCTTATCATGTCTG
TATACCGTCGACCTCTAGCTAGAGCTTGGCGTAATCATGGTCATAGCTGTTTCCTGTGTGAAATTGTTAT
CCGCTCACAATTCCACACAACATACGAGCCGGAAGCATAAAGTGTAAAGCCTGGGGTGCCTAATGAGTGA
GCTAACTCACATTAATTGCGTTGCGCTCACTGCCCGCTTTCCAGTCGGGAAACCTGTCGTGCCAGCTGCA
TTAATGAATCGGCCAACGCGCGGGGAGAGGCGGTTTGCGTATTGGGCGCTCTTCCGCTTCCTCGCTCACT
GACTCGCTGCGCTCGGTCGTTCGGCTGCGGCGAGCGGTATCAGCTCACTCAAAGGCGGTAATACGGTTAT
CCACAGAATCAGGGGATAACGCAGGAAAGAACATGTGAGCAAAAGGCCAGCAAAAGGCCAGGAACCGTAA
AAAGGCCGCGTTGCTGGCGTTTTTCCATAGGCTCCGCCCCCCTGACGAGCATCACAAAAATCGACGCTCA
AGTCAGAGGTGGCGAAACCCGACAGGACTATAAAGATACCAGGCGTTTCCCCCTGGAAGCTCCCTCGTGC
GCTCTCCTGTTCCGACCCTGCCGCTTACCGGATACCTGTCCGCCTTTCTCCCTTCGGGAAGCGTGGCGCT
TTCTCATAGCTCACGCTGTAGGTATCTCAGTTCGGTGTAGGTCGTTCGCTCCAAGCTGGGCTGTGTGCAC
GAACCCCCCGTTCAGCCCGACCGCTGCGCCTTATCCGGTAACTATCGTCTTGAGTCCAACCCGGTAAGAC
ACGACTTATCGCCACTGGCAGCAGCCACTGGTAACAGGATTAGCAGAGCGAGGTATGTAGGCGGTGCTAC
AGAGTTCTTGAAGTGGTGGCCTAACTACGGCTACACTAGAAGAACAGTATTTGGTATCTGCGCTCTGCTG
AAGCCAGTTACCTTCGGAAAAAGAGTTGGTAGCTCTTGATCCGGCAAACAAACCACCGCTGGTAGCGGTG
GTTTTTTTGTTTGCAAGCAGCAGATTACGCGCAGAAAAAAAGGATCTCAAGAAGATCCTTTGATCTTTTC
TACGGGGTCTGACGCTCAGTGGAACGAAAACTCACGTTAAGGGATTTTGGTCATGAGATTATCAAAAAGG
ATCTTCACCTAGATCCTTTTAAATTAAAAATGAAGTTTTAAATCAATCTAAAGTATATATGAGTAAACTT
GGTCTGACAGTTACCAATGCTTAATCAGTGAGGCACCTATCTCAGCGATCTGTCTATTTCGTTCATCCAT
AGTTGCCTGACTCCCCGTCGTGTAGATAACTACGATACGGGAGGGCTTACCATCTGGCCCCAGTGCTGCA
ATGATACCGCGAGACCCACGCTCACCGGCTCCAGATTTATCAGCAATAAACCAGCCAGCCGGAAGGGCCG
AGCGCAGAAGTGGTCCTGCAACTTTATCCGCCTCCATCCAGTCTATTAATTGTTGCCGGGAAGCTAGAGT
AAGTAGTTCGCCAGTTAATAGTTTGCGCAACGTTGTTGCCATTGCTACAGGCATCGTGGTGTCACGCTCG
TCGTTTGGTATGGCTTCATTCAGCTCCGGTTCCCAACGATCAAGGCGAGTTACATGATCCCCCATGTTGT
GCAAAAAAGCGGTTAGCTCCTTCGGTCCTCCGATCGTTGTCAGAAGTAAGTTGGCCGCAGTGTTATCACT
CATGGTTATGGCAGCACTGCATAATTCTCTTACTGTCATGCCATCCGTAAGATGCTTTTCTGTGACTGGT
GAGTACTCAACCAAGTCATTCTGAGAATAGTGTATGCGGCGACCGAGTTGCTCTTGCCCGGCGTCAATAC
GGGATAATACCGCGCCACATAGCAGAACTTTAAAAGTGCTCATCATTGGAAAACGTTCTTCGGGGCGAAA
ACTCTCAAGGATCTTACCGCTGTTGAGATCCAGTTCGATGTAACCCACTCGTGCACCCAACTGATCTTCA
GCATCTTTTACTTTCACCAGCGTTTCTGGGTGAGCAAAAACAGGAAGGCAAAATGCCGCAAAAAAGGGAA
TAAGGGCGACACGGAAATGTTGAATACTCATACTCTTCCTTTTTCAATATTATTGAAGCATTTATCAGGG
TTATTGTCTCATGAGCGGATACATATTTGAATGTATTTAGAAAAATAAACAAATAGGGGTTCCGCGCACA
TTTCCCCGAAAAGTGCCACCTGACGTCGACGGATCGGGAGATCTCCCGATCCCCTATGGTGCACTCTCAG
TACAATCTGCTCTGATGCCGCATAGTTAAGCCAGTATCTGCTCCCTGCTTGTGTGTTGGAGGTCGCTGAG
TAGTGCGCGAGCAAAATTTAAGCTACAACAAGGCAAGGCTTGACCGACAATTGCATGAAGAATCTGCTTA
GGGTTAGGCGTTTTGCGCTGCTTCGCGATGTACGGGCCAGATATACGCGTT
Features (pLannotate 1.2.2; 39 found; start..end, strand, type, name):
      1..380     +  enhancer       CMV enhancer: human cytomegalovirus immediate early enhancer
    381..580     +  promoter       CMV promoter: human cytomegalovirus (CMV) immediate early promoter
    598..778     +  LTR            5' LTR (truncated): truncated 5' long terminal repeat (LTR) from HIV-1
    825..950     +  misc_feature   HIV-1 Ψ: packaging signal of human immunodeficiency virus type 1
    934..1297    +  CDS            HIV-1 gag (fragment): gag protein from human immunodeficiency virus 1; gag
   1443..1676    +  misc_feature   RRE: The Rev response element (RRE) of HIV-1 allows for Rev-dependent mRNA export from the nucleus to the cytoplasm.
   2053..2153    +  CDS            Rev (fragment): human immunodeficiency virus 1 (HIV-1) Rev protein; rev; enhances nuclear export of unspliced and incompletely spliced viral mRNAs
   2203..2320    +  misc_feature   cPPT/CTS: central polypurine tract and central termination sequence of HIV-1
   2364..2604    +  promoter       U6 promoter: RNA polymerase III promoter for human U6 snRNA
   2626..2701    +  misc_RNA       gRNA scaffold: guide RNA scaffold for the Streptococcus pyogenes CRISPR/Cas9 system
   2764..2975    +  promoter       EF-1α core promoter: core promoter for human elongation factor EF-1α
   2976..3085    +  intron         EF-1α intron A (fragment): intron upstream of the start codon of human EF-1α
   3711..3914    +  intron         EF-1α intron A: truncated intron upstream of the start codon of human EF-1α
   3940..3958    +  promoter       T7 promoter: promoter for bacteriophage T7 RNA polymerase
   3982..4000    -  misc_feature   MCS (fragment): pUC18/19 multiple cloning site
   4009..4074    +  CDS            3xFLAG: three tandem FLAG® epitope tags, followed by an enterokinase cleavage site
   4111..8214    +  CDS            Cas9: Cas9 (Csn1) endonuclease from the Streptococcus pyogenes Type II CRISPR/Cas system generates RNA-guided double strand breaks in DNA
   8281..8475    +  CDS            KRAB: Krüppel-associated box (KRAB) transcriptional repression domain from the human zinc finger protein ZNF10 (Margolin et al., 1994)
   8629..9342    +  CDS            EGFP: EGFP is a basic (constitutively fluorescent) green fluorescent protein published in 1996, derived from Aequorea victoria. It is reported to be a rapidly-maturing weak dimer with moderate acid sensitivity.
   9356..9382    +  misc_feature   MCS (fragment): pBluescript multiple cloning site
   9382..9970    +  misc_feature   WPRE: woodchuck hepatitis virus posttranscriptional regulatory element
   9907..10488   +  CDS            nef (fragment): NEF_HV1H2 - Experimental evidence at protein level: Swiss-Prot protein existence level 1. Extracellular Nef protein targets CD4(+) T-lymphocytes for apoptosis by interacting with CXCR4 surface receptors. From Human immunodeficiency virus type 1 group M subtype B (isolate HXB2) (HIV-1).
  10495..10675   +  LTR            5' LTR (truncated): truncated 5' long terminal repeat (LTR) from HIV-1
  10707..10931   +  polyA_signal   bGH poly(A) signal: bovine growth hormone polyadenylation signal
  10935..10956   +  promoter       SV40 promoter (fragment): SV40 enhancer and early promoter
  10977..11405   +  rep_origin     f1 ori (sequence partly withheld): f1 bacteriophage origin of replication; arrow indicates direction of (+) strand synthesis
  11419..11748   +  promoter       SV40 promoter: SV40 enhancer and early promoter
  11796..11843   +  promoter       EM7 promoter: synthetic bacterial promoter&nbsp
  11862..12236   +  CDS            BleoR: antibiotic-binding protein; Sh ble from Streptoalloteichus hindustanus; confers resistance to bleomycin, phleomycin, and Zeocin™
  12246..12371   +  CDS            ble (fragment): BLE_KLEPN - Experimental evidence at protein level: Swiss-Prot protein existence level 1. Binding protein with a strong affinity to the bleomycin family of antibiotics. Binds to CL990; an antimitotic-antibiotic compound. From Klebsiella pneumoniae.
  12366..12487   +  polyA_signal   SV40 poly(A) signal: SV40 polyadenylation signal
  12558..12580   -  protein_bind   lac operator (fragment): The lac repressor binds to the lac operator to inhibit transcription in E. coli. This inhibition can be relieved by adding lactose or isopropyl-β-D-thiogalactopyranoside (IPTG). lac repressor encoded by lacI
  12584..12614   -  promoter       lac promoter: promoter for the E. coli lac operon
  12629..12650   -  protein_bind   CAP binding site: CAP binding activates transcription in the presence of cAMP. E. coli catabolite activator protein
  12663..12755   -  CDS            lacI (fragment): lac repressor; lacI; The lac repressor binds to the lac operator to inhibit transcription in E. coli. This inhibition can be relieved by adding lactose or isopropyl-β-D-thiogalactopyranoside (IPTG).
  12938..13526   -  rep_origin     ori: high-copy-number ColE1/pMB1/pBR322/pUC origin of replication
  13697..14557   -  CDS            AmpR: β-lactamase; bla; confers resistance to ampicillin, carbenicillin, and related antibiotics
  14558..14662   -  promoter       AmpR promoter: bla
  14721..14773   -  misc_feature   bom (fragment): basis of mobility region from pBR322
