[The description below was written by a language model from this plasmid's Addgene catalogue record and pLannotate feature annotations shown in this document.]
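Description:
U6-NT sgRNA; EF1a-dCas9-KRAB-GFP is a 14.9 kb all-in-one lentiviral CRISPR interference (CRISPRi) vector built on an FUGW-derived backbone, serving as the non-targeting control for knockdown experiments. It is propagated in E. coli as a high-copy plasmid through a ColE1/pUC-type origin with ampicillin resistance (AmpR). The backbone outside the viral region also carries an f1 origin and an SV40/EM7-driven bleomycin/Zeocin resistance cassette. The lentiviral portion has a CMV enhancer/promoter fused to a truncated HIV-1 5' LTR, which drives genomic RNA production in packaging cells. It is followed by the Ψ packaging signal, a gag fragment, the RRE for Rev-dependent nuclear export, and the cPPT/CTS. A WPRE and a truncated 3' LTR with a downstream bGH polyadenylation signal close the transfer cassette.

Two expression units sit between the LTRs. A human U6 RNA polymerase III promoter drives a non-target guide joined to the S. pyogenes gRNA scaffold. According to the record, this guide was added to the parental vector and its design came from earlier published work. Downstream, the EF1a promoter with intron A sequence, which replaced the original hUbC promoter, drives a 3xFLAG-tagged Cas9 coding sequence followed by the ZNF10 KRAB repression domain and EGFP. The catalogue describes the Cas9 as catalytically dead (dCas9), although the automated annotation labels it simply as Cas9. The record does not state how EGFP is linked to dCas9-KRAB, and a gap between the annotated KRAB and EGFP features is left undescribed. EGFP marks transduced cells. With a targeting guide, dCas9-KRAB would silence transcription at a promoter. Here the non-target guide provides a matched negative control, and the associated publication concerns adult mouse hippocampal neural stem cells.
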