Addgene plasmid #194284: U6-NT sgRNA; EF1a-dCas9-KRAB-GFP
Purpose: EF1a-dCas9-KRAB-GFP with nontarget sgRNA
Depositing lab: Elizabeth Kirby. Depositing organization: Ohio State University. Publication: Excitatory amino acid transporter 1 supports adult hippocampal neural stem cell self-renewal. Rieskamp JD, Rosado-Burgos I, Christofi JE, Ansar E, Einstein D, Walters AE, Valentini V, Bruno JP, Kirby ED. iScience. 2023 Jun 8;26(7):107068. doi: 10.1016/j.isci.2023.107068. eCollection 2023 Jul 21. PubMed 37534178.
Backbone
  Vector backbone: FUGW; Addgene 71237
  Backbone size w/o insert (bp): 7000
  Total vector size (bp): 14927
  Modifications to backbone: Added NT sgRNA downstream of U6 promoter; replaced hUbC promoter with EF1a
  Vector type: Lentiviral, CRISPR
Growth in bacteria
  Bacterial resistance: Ampicillin, 100 μg/mL
  Growth temperature: 37°C
  Growth strain: NEB Stable
  Copy number: High Copy
Gene/Insert
  Gene/Insert name: dCas9-KRAB-GFP (alt name: CRSIPRi)
  gRNA/shRNA sequence: non target sgRNA
  Species: M. musculus (mouse)
  Promoter: EF1a
  Tag / fusion protein: GFP
  Cloning method: Restriction Enzyme; 5′ cloning site Pacl (not destroyed); 3′ cloning site Acc65I (not destroyed)
  Sequencing primers: 5′ EF1a-F; U6-F; 3′ GFP-R
Resource information
  A portion of this plasmid was derived from a plasmid made by: NT sgRNA design from Chiou, S.-H., Winters, I.P., Wang, J., Naranjo, S., Dudgeon, C., Tamburini, F.B., Brady, J.J., Yang, D., Grüner, B.M., Chuang, C.-H., et al. (2015). Pancreatic cancer modeling using retrograde viral vector delivery and in vivo CRISPR/Cas9-mediated somatic genome editing. Genes Dev. 29, 1576–1585. 10.1101/gad.264861.115.
Terms and licenses: Academic/Nonprofit Terms; Industry Terms: Not Available to Industry
Depositor comments: Please visit https://doi.org/10.1101/2022.10.31.514562 for bioRxiv preprint.
How to cite: U6-NT sgRNA; EF1a-dCas9-KRAB-GFP was a gift from Elizabeth Kirby (Addgene plasmid # 194284 ; http://n2t.net/addgene:194284 ; RRID:Addgene_194284)
